Addgene plasmid #70491: R777-E207 Hs.RAC1
Purpose: Gateway ORF clone of human RAC1 [NM_006908.4] with stop codon (for native or N-terminal fusions)
Depositing lab: Dominic Esposito. Depositing organization: National Cancer Institute (NCI).
Backbone
  Vector backbone: pDonor-255
  Backbone size w/o insert (bp): 2693
  Vector type: Gateway Entry Clone
Growth in bacteria
  Bacterial resistance: Spectinomycin, 50 μg/mL
  Growth temperature: 37°C
  Growth strain: DH10B
  Copy number: High Copy
Gene/Insert
  Gene/Insert name: RAC1 (alt name: NM_006908.4)
  Species: H. sapiens (human)
  Insert size (bp): 579
  Entrez Gene: RAC1 (a.k.a. MIG5, MRD48, Rac-1, TC-25, p21-Rac1)
  Cloning method: Gateway Cloning
  Sequencing primers: 5′ M13F 23-mer (5'-CCCAGTCACGACGTTGTAAAACG); 3′ attLR 23-mer (5'-TAACATCAGAGATTTTGAGACAC)
Terms and licenses: Academic/Nonprofit Terms; Industry Terms: Not Available to Industry
How to cite: R777-E207 Hs.RAC1 was a gift from Dominic Esposito (Addgene plasmid # 70491 ; http://n2t.net/addgene:70491 ; RRID:Addgene_70491)
