[The description below was written by a language model from this plasmid's Addgene catalogue record and pLannotate feature annotations shown in this document.]
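Description:
R777-E207 Hs.RAC1 is a Gateway entry clone carrying the human RAC1 open reading frame (Rac family small GTPase 1, reference transcript NM_006908.4) in the pDonor-255 backbone. The full plasmid is 3,272 bp, made up of a 2,693 bp backbone and a 579 bp insert. It is maintained in E. coli from a high-copy ColE1/pUC-type origin and selected with spectinomycin through the aadA aminoglycoside adenylyltransferase gene (SmR). Upstream of this marker the annotation picks up short fragments of a class 1 integron Pc promoter and of a gentamicin acetyltransferase gene, which look like remnants of the integron-derived resistance cassette rather than functional elements. Small lacZα and lacI fragments are likewise vestigial. The rrnB T1 and T2 terminators in the backbone typically insulate the cloning region from read-through transcription.

The RAC1 coding sequence is flanked by two attL-type recombination sites, so it can be moved by an LR Clonase reaction into compatible destination vectors. The automated annotation labels the upstream site as attL3 and the downstream site as a partial attL2. The record does not otherwise specify the att site identities, so these labels should be treated with some caution. As an entry clone, the plasmid shows no annotated promoter driving the ORF, and expression depends on the destination vector chosen. The insert retains its stop codon, which makes it suitable for expressing native, untagged RAC1 or N-terminally fused versions, but not C-terminal fusions. It is intended as a sequence-defined source of RAC1 for building expression constructs.
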