Features (pLannotate 1.2.2; 11 found; start..end, strand, type, name):
     18..54      -  CDS            lacZα (fragment): LacZα fragment of β-galactosidase; lacZ fragment
     85..180     +  protein_bind   attL3: mutant version of attL; recombination site for the Gateway® LR reaction LR Clonase™
    186..764     +  CDS            Rac1 (sequence partly withheld): human Rac family small GTPase 1
    769..862     -  protein_bind   attL2 (fragment): mutant version of attL; recombination site for the Gateway® LR reaction LR Clonase™
    977..1000    +  promoter       Pc promoter (fragment): intI1 (promoter lies within the coding sequence); class 1 integron promoter
   1176..1232    +  CDS            GmR (fragment): gentamycin acetyltransferase; aacC1; confers resistance to gentamycin
   1239..2030    +  CDS            SmR: aminoglycoside adenylyltransferase (Murphy, 1985); aadA; confers resistance to spectinomycin and streptomycin
   2123..2711    +  rep_origin     ori: high-copy-number ColE1/pMB1/pBR322/pUC origin of replication
   2894..2986    +  CDS            lacI (fragment): lac repressor; lacI; The lac repressor binds to the lac operator to inhibit transcription in E. coli. This inhibition can be relieved by adding lactose or isopropyl-β-D-thiogalactopyranoside (IPTG).
   3041..3068    -  terminator     rrnB T2 terminator: transcription terminator T2 from the E. coli rrnB gene
   3200..3243    +  terminator     rrnB T1 terminator: Escherichia coli rrnB; transcription terminator T1 from the E. coli rrnB gene
>Addgene plasmid #70491 | R777-E207 Hs.RAC1 | depositor full sequence | sequence record 125940 | Full Sequence
TTAACGCTAGCATGGATGTTTTCCCAGTCACGACGTTGTAAAACGACGGCCAGTCTTAAAATTCGAGCTC
GGTCCGAGGATCCGAAATAATGATTTTATTTTGACTGATAGTGACCTGTTCGTTGCAACAAATTGATAAG
CAATGCTTTTTTATAATGCCAACTTTGTACAAAAAAGTTGGCACC
[531 nt withheld, positions 186-716]
TGCCCGCCTCCCGTGAAGAAGAGGAAGAGAAAATGCCTGCTGTTGTAATCAACTTTCTTGTACAAAGTTG
GCATTATAGGAAAGCATTGCTTATCAATTTGTTGCAACGAACAGGTCACTATCAGTCAAAATAAAATCAT
TATTTGCATGCAAGCTTAGATCCTCTAGACCAGCCAGGACAGAAATGCCTCGACTTCGCTGCTACCCAAG
GTTGCCGGGTGACGCACACCGTGGAAACGGATGAAGGCACGAACCCAGTGGACATAAGCCTGTTCGGTTC
GTAAGCTGTAATGCAAGTAGCGTATGCGCTCACGCAACTGGTCCAGAACCTTGACCGAACGCAGCGGTGG
TAACGGCGCAGTGGCGGTTTTCATGGCTTGTTATGACTGTTTTTTTGGGGTACAGTCTATGCCTCGGGCA
TCCAAGCAGCAAGCGCGTTACGCCGTGGGTCGATGTTTGATGTTATGGAGCAGCAACGATGTTACGCAGC
AGGGCAGTCGCCCTAAAACAAAGTTAAACATTATGAGGGAAGCGGTGATCGCCGAAGTATCGACTCAACT
ATCAGAGGTAGTTGGCGTCATCGAGCGCCATCTCGAACCGACGTTGCTGGCCGTACATTTGTACGGCTCC
GCAGTGGATGGCGGCCTGAAGCCACACAGTGATATTGATTTGCTGGTTACGGTGACCGTAAGGCTTGATG
AAACAACGCGGCGAGCTTTGATCAACGACCTTTTGGAAACTTCGGCTTCCCCTGGAGAGAGCGAGATTCT
CCGCGCTGTAGAAGTCACCATTGTTGTGCACGACGACATCATTCCGTGGCGTTATCCAGCTAAGCGCGAA
CTGCAATTTGGAGAATGGCAGCGCAATGACATTCTTGCAGGTATCTTCGAGCCAGCCACGATCGACATTG
ATCTGGCTATCTTGCTGACAAAAGCAAGAGAACATAGCGTTGCCTTGGTAGGTCCAGCGGCGGAGGAACT
CTTTGATCCGGTTCCTGAACAGGATCTATTTGAGGCGCTAAATGAAACCTTAACGCTATGGAACTCGCCG
CCCGACTGGGCTGGCGATGAGCGAAATGTAGTGCTTACGTTGTCCCGCATTTGGTACAGCGCAGTAACCG
GCAAAATCGCGCCGAAGGATGTCGCTGCCGACTGGGCAATGGAGCGCCTGCCGGCCCAGTATCAGCCCGT
CATACTTGAAGCTAGACAGGCTTATCTTGGACAAGAAGAAGATCGCTTGGCCTCGCGCGCAGATCAGTTG
GAAGAATTTGTCCACTACGTGAAAGGCGAGATCACCAAGGTAGTCGGCAAATAACCCTCGAGCCACCCAT
GACCAAAATCCCTTAACGTGAGTTACGCGTCGTTCCACTGAGCGTCAGACCCCGTAGAAAAGATCAAAGG
ATCTTCTTGAGATCCTTTTTTTCTGCGCGTAATCTGCTGCTTGCAAACAAAAAAACCACCGCTACCAGCG
GTGGTTTGTTTGCCGGATCAAGAGCTACCAACTCTTTTTCCGAAGGTAACTGGCTTCAGCAGAGCGCAGA
TACCAAATACTGTCCTTCTAGTGTAGCCGTAGTTAGGCCACCACTTCAAGAACTCTGTAGCACCGCCTAC
ATACCTCGCTCTGCTAATCCTGTTACCAGTGGCTGCTGCCAGTGGCGATAAGTCGTGTCTTACCGGGTTG
GACTCAAGACGATAGTTACCGGATAAGGCGCAGCGGTCGGGCTGAACGGGGGGTTCGTGCACACAGCCCA
GCTTGGAGCGAACGACCTACACCGAACTGAGATACCTACAGCGTGAGCATTGAGAAAGCGCCACGCTTCC
CGAAGGGAGAAAGGCGGACAGGTATCCGGTAAGCGGCAGGGTCGGAACAGGAGAGCGCACGAGGGAGCTT
CCAGGGGGAAACGCCTGGTATCTTTATAGTCCTGTCGGGTTTCGCCACCTCTGACTTGAGCGTCGATTTT
TGTGATGCTCGTCAGGGGGGCGGAGCCTATGGAAAAACGCCAGCAACGCGGCCTTTTTACGGTTCCTGGC
CTTTTGCTGGCCTTTTGCTCACATGTTCTTTCCTGCGTTATCCCCTGATTCTGTGGATAACCGTATTACC
GCCTTTGAGTGAGCTGATACCGCTCGCCGCAGCCGAACGACCGAGCGCAGCGAGTCAGTGAGCGAGGAAG
CGGAAGAGCGCCCAATACGCAAACCGCCTCTCCCCGCGCGTTGGCCGATTCATTAATGCAGCTGGCACGA
CAGGTTTCCCGACTGGAAAGCGGGCAGTGAGCGCAACGCAATTAATACGCGTACCGCTAGCCAGGAAGAG
TTTGTAGAAACGCAAAAAGGCCATCCGTCAGGATGGCCTTCTGCTTAGTTTGATGCCTGGCAGTTTATGG
CGGGCGTCCTGCCCGCCACCCTCCGGGCCGTTGCTTCACAACGTTCAAATCCGCTCCCGGCGGATTTGTC
CTACTCAGGAGAGCGTTCACCGACAAACAACAGATAAAACGAAAGGCCCAGTCTTCCGACTGAGCCTTTC
GTTTTATTTGATGCCTGGCAGTTCCCTACTCTCGCG
