>Addgene plasmid #70491 | R777-E207 Hs.RAC1 | addgene partial sequence | sequence record 130479 | pCR8_R1 5'-cgaaccgaacaggcttatgt-3'
CGGTGTGCGTCACCCGGCAACCTTGGGTAGCAGCGAAGTCGAGGCATTTCTGTCCTGGCTGGTCTAGAGG
ATCTAAGCTTGCATGCAAATAATGATTTTATTTTGACTGATAGTGACCTGTTCGTTGCAACAAATTGATA
AGCAATGCTTTCCTATAATGCCAACTTTGTACAAGAAAGTTGATTACAACAGCAGGCATTTTCTCTTCCT
CTTCTTCACGGGAGGCGGGCA
[531 nt withheld, positions 232-762]
GGTGCCAACTTTTTTGTACAAAGTTGGCATTATAAAAAAGCATTGCTTATCAATTTGTTGCAACGAACAG
GTCACTATCAGTCAAAATAAAATCATTATTTC
